Addgene plasmid #114400: pAB(EXPR-HDAC5-trun1)
Purpose: For PYL-HDAC5 aa 1-275 expression
Depositing lab: Vincent Dion. Depositing organization: Universite de Lausanne (UNIL). Publication: Expanded CAG/CTG repeats resist gene silencing mediated by targeted Epigenome editing. Yang B, Borgeaud AC, Buricova M, Aeschbach L, Rodriguez-Lima O, Ruiz Buendia GA, Cinesi C, Taylor AS, Baubec T, Dion V. Hum Mol Genet. 2021 Sep 7. pii: 6365982. doi: 10.1093/hmg/ddab255. PubMed 34494094.
Backbone
  Vector backbone: pAAV-CMV-GFP
  Backbone size w/o insert (bp): 4977
  Vector type: Mammalian Expression
Growth in bacteria
  Bacterial resistance: Ampicillin, 100 μg/mL
  Growth temperature: 37°C
  Growth strain: DH5alpha
  Copy number: Unknown
Gene/Insert
  Gene/Insert name: PYL-HDAC5 aa 1-275
  Species: H. sapiens (human)
  Insert size (bp): 1511
  Entrez Gene: HDAC5 (a.k.a. HD5, NY-CO-9)
  Promoter: CMV
  Tag / fusion protein: 3xFlag-NLS (internal)
  Cloning method: Gateway Cloning
Terms and licenses: Academic/Nonprofit Terms; Industry Terms: Not Available to Industry
How to cite: pAB(EXPR-HDAC5-trun1) was a gift from Vincent Dion (Addgene plasmid # 114400 ; http://n2t.net/addgene:114400 ; RRID:Addgene_114400)
