[The description below was written by a language model from this plasmid's Addgene catalogue record and pLannotate feature annotations shown in this document.]
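Description:
pAB(EXPR-HDAC5-trun1) is a mammalian expression plasmid of about 6.5 kb, made by Gateway cloning, that produces a fusion of the Arabidopsis abscisic acid receptor PYL1 with the N-terminal 275 residues of human HDAC5. The catalogue names the backbone as pAAV-CMV-GFP. However, neither the depositor sequence nor the repository's sequencing result is annotated with AAV inverted terminal repeats or GFP. Both instead show a conventional CMV/bGH expression layout with a Zeocin cassette, so the plasmid should be treated as a transfection vector rather than an AAV packaging substrate. It is propagated in E. coli through a high-copy ColE1/pUC-type origin with ampicillin selection, and an f1 origin is also present.

The CMV enhancer and immediate early promoter drive the open reading frame, with a T7 promoter just upstream. The reading frame runs from the PYL1 fragment through FLAG epitope sequences (recorded as an internal 3xFlag-NLS), across the attB1 site left by recombination, and into the HDAC5 fragment. It ends before attB2 and a bovine growth hormone polyadenylation signal. A separate SV40 promoter/EM7 promoter–BleoR–SV40 poly(A) unit would allow bleomycin-family (Zeocin) selection in mammalian or bacterial cells.

PYL1 binds its PP2C-type phosphatase partners only in the presence of abscisic acid, so a PYL fusion can be recruited by the drug to a partner protein anchored at a chosen locus. The partner construct is not described in this record. The associated work concerns targeted epigenome editing and gene silencing at expanded CAG/CTG repeats. There, this truncation presumably helps map which part of HDAC5 mediates silencing, since the fragment covers only the N-terminal region of the protein.
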