Features (pLannotate 1.2.2; 26 found; start..end, strand, type, name):
     36..80      -  misc_feature   bom (fragment): basis of mobility region from pBR322
    235..614     +  enhancer       CMV enhancer: human cytomegalovirus immediate early enhancer
    615..818     +  promoter       CMV promoter: human cytomegalovirus (CMV) immediate early promoter
    814..847     +  LTR            5' LTR (truncated) (fragment): truncated 5' long terminal repeat (LTR) from HIV-1
    863..881     +  promoter       T7 promoter: promoter for bacteriophage T7 RNA polymerase
    947..1477    +  CDS            PYL1 (fragment): PYL1_ARATH - Also known as RCAR12. Experimental evidence at protein level: Swiss-Prot protein existence level 1. Receptor for abscisic acid (ABA) required for ABA-mediated responses such as stomatal closure and germination inhibition. Inhibits the activity of group-A protein phosphatases type 2C (PP2Cs) when activated by ABA (PubMed:19407143, PubMed:19855379, PubMed:19893533, PubMed:19898420, PubMed:23844015, PubMed:21658606). Can be activated by both (-)-ABA and (+)-ABA (PubMed:23844015). From Arabidopsis thaliana (Mouse-ear cress).
   1481..1501    +  CDS            FLAG (fragment): FLAG® epitope tag, followed by an enterokinase cleavage site
   1526..1549    +  CDS            3xFLAG (fragment): three tandem FLAG® epitope tags
   1574..1598    +  protein_bind   attB1: mutant version of attB; recombination site for the Gateway® BP reaction BP Clonase™
   1601..2425    +  CDS            HDAC5 (fragment): HDAC5_HUMAN - Also known as KIAA0600. Experimental evidence at protein level: Swiss-Prot protein existence level 1. Responsible for the deacetylation of lysine residues on the N-terminal part of the core histones (H2A, H2B, H3 and H4). Histone deacetylation gives a tag for epigenetic repression and plays an important role in transcriptional regulation, cell cycle progression and developmental events. Histone deacetylases act via the formation of large multiprotein complexes. Involved in muscle maturation by repressing transcription of myocyte enhancer MEF2C. During muscle differentiation, it s
   2430..2454    -  protein_bind   attB2: mutant version of attB; recombination site for the Gateway® BP reaction BP Clonase™
   2501..2725    +  polyA_signal   bGH poly(A) signal: bovine growth hormone polyadenylation signal
   2729..2750    +  promoter       SV40 promoter (fragment): SV40 enhancer and early promoter
   2771..3199    +  rep_origin     f1 ori (sequence partly withheld): f1 bacteriophage origin of replication; arrow indicates direction of (+) strand synthesis
   3213..3543    +  promoter       SV40 promoter: SV40 enhancer and early promoter
   3591..3638    +  promoter       EM7 promoter: synthetic bacterial promoter&nbsp
   3657..4031    +  CDS            BleoR: antibiotic-binding protein; Sh ble from Streptoalloteichus hindustanus; confers resistance to bleomycin, phleomycin, and Zeocin™
   4041..4166    +  CDS            ble (fragment): BLE_KLEPN - Experimental evidence at protein level: Swiss-Prot protein existence level 1. Binding protein with a strong affinity to the bleomycin family of antibiotics. Binds to CL990; an antimitotic-antibiotic compound. From Klebsiella pneumoniae.
   4161..4282    +  polyA_signal   SV40 poly(A) signal: SV40 polyadenylation signal
   4355..4371    -  protein_bind   lac operator: The lac repressor binds to the lac operator to inhibit transcription in E. coli. This inhibition can be relieved by adding lactose or isopropyl-β-D-thiogalactopyranoside (IPTG). lac repressor encoded by lacI
   4379..4409    -  promoter       lac promoter: promoter for the E. coli lac operon
   4424..4445    -  protein_bind   CAP binding site: CAP binding activates transcription in the presence of cAMP. E. coli catabolite activator protein
   4458..4550    -  CDS            lacI (fragment): lac repressor; lacI; The lac repressor binds to the lac operator to inhibit transcription in E. coli. This inhibition can be relieved by adding lactose or isopropyl-β-D-thiogalactopyranoside (IPTG).
   4733..5321    -  rep_origin     ori: high-copy-number ColE1/pMB1/pBR322/pUC origin of replication
   5492..6352    -  CDS            AmpR: β-lactamase; bla; confers resistance to ampicillin, carbenicillin, and related antibiotics
   6353..6457    -  promoter       AmpR promoter: bla
>Addgene plasmid #114400 | pAB(EXPR-HDAC5-trun1) | depositor full sequence | sequence record 215893 | Full Sequence
GACGGATCGGGAGATCTCCCGATCCCCTATGGTCGACTCTCAGTACAATCTGCTCTGATGCCGCATAGTT
AAGCCAGTATCTGCTCCCTGCTTGTGTGTTGGAGGTCGCTGAGTAGTGCGCGAGCAAAATTTAAGCTACA
ACAAGGCAAGGCTTGACCGACAATTGCATGAAGAATCTGCTTAGGGTTAGGCGTTTTGCGCTGCTTCGCG
ATGTACGGGCCAGATATACGCGTTGACATTGATTATTGACTAGTTATTAATAGTAATCAATTACGGGGTC
ATTAGTTCATAGCCCATATATGGAGTTCCGCGTTACATAACTTACGGTAAATGGCCCGCCTGGCTGACCG
CCCAACGACCCCCGCCCATTGACGTCAATAATGACGTATGTTCCCATAGTAACGCCAATAGGGACTTTCC
ATTGACGTCAATGGGTGGACTATTTACGGTAAACTGCCCACTTGGCAGTACATCAAGTGTATCATATGCC
AAGTACGCCCCCTATTGACGTCAATGACGGTAAATGGCCCGCCTGGCATTATGCCCAGTACATGACCTTA
TGGGACTTTCCTACTTGGCAGTACATCTACGTATTAGTCATCGCTATTACCATGGTGATGCGGTTTTGGC
AGTACATCAATGGGCGTGGATAGCGGTTTGACTCACGGGGATTTCCAAGTCTCCACCCCATTGACGTCAA
TGGGAGTTTGTTTTGGCACCAAAATCAACGGGACTTTCCAAAATGTCGTAACAACTCCGCCCCATTGACG
CAAATGGGCGGTAGGCGTGTACGGTGGGAGGTCTATATAAGCAGAGCTCTCTGGCTAACTAGAGAACCCA
CTGCTTACTGGCTTATCGAAATTAATACGACTCACTATAGGGAGACCCAAGCTGGCTAGCGTTTAAACTT
AAGCTTGGTACCGAGCTCGGATCCGCCACCATGGCCACCCAGGACGAGTTCACCCAGCTGAGCCAGTCTA
TCGCCGAGTTCCACACCTACCAGCTGGGCAACGGCCGGTGCAGCAGCCTGCTGGCCCAGAGAATCCACGC
CCCTCCCGAGACAGTGTGGTCCGTCGTGCGGAGATTCGACCGGCCCCAGATCTACAAGCACTTCATCAAG
AGCTGCAACGTGTCCGAGGACTTCGAGATGAGAGTGGGCTGCACCCGGGACGTGAACGTGATCAGCGGCC
TGCCCGCCAACACCAGCAGAGAGAGACTGGACCTGCTGGACGACGACAGAAGAGTGACCGGCTTCAGCAT
CACCGGCGGAGAGCACCGGCTGCGGAACTACAAGAGCGTGACCACCGTGCACAGATTCGAGAAAGAGGAA
GAAGAGGAACGGATCTGGACCGTGGTGCTGGAAAGCTACGTGGTGGACGTGCCCGAGGGCAACAGCGAAG
AGGACACCCGGCTGTTCGCCGACACCGTGATCCGGCTGAACCTGCAGAAGCTGGCCTCCATCACCGAGGC
CATGAACGACTACAAGGACGACGACGACAAGGACTATAAGGACGATGATGATAAGGATTACAAAGATGAC
GACGATAAGCCCCCCAAGAAGAAGCGGAAAGTCACAAGTTTGTACAAAAAAGCAGGCTCAATGAACTCTC
CCAACGAGTCGGATGGGATGTCAGGTCGGGAACCATCCTTGGAAATCCTGCCGCGGACTTCTCTGCACAG
CATCCCTGTGACAGTGGAGGTGAAGCCGGTGCTGCCAAGAGCCATGCCCAGTTCCATGGGGGGTGGGGGT
GGAGGCAGCCCCAGCCCTGTGGAGCTACGGGGGGCTCTGGTGGGCTCTGTGGACCCCACACTGCGGGAGC
AGCAACTGCAGCAGGAGCTCCTGGCGCTCAAGCAGCAGCAGCAGCTGCAGAAGCAGCTCCTGTTCGCTGA
GTTCCAGAAACAGCATGACCACCTGACAAGGCAGCATGAGGTCCAGCTGCAGAAGCACCTCAAGCAGCAG
CAGGAGATGCTGGCAGCCAAGCAGCAGCAGGAGATGCTGGCAGCCAAGCGGCAGCAGGAGCTGGAGCAGC
AGCGGCAGCGGGAGCAGCAGCGGCAGGAAGAGCTGGAGAAGCAGCGGCTGGAGCAGCAGCTGCTCATCCT
GCGGAACAAGGAGAAGAGCAAAGAGAGTGCCATTGCCAGCACTGAGGTAAAGCTGAGGCTCCAGGAATTC
CTCTTGTCGAAGTCAAAGGAGCCCACACCAGGCGGCCTCAACCATTCCCTCCCACAGCACCCCAAATGCT
GGGGAGCCCACCATGCTTCTTTGGACCAGAGTTCCCCTCCCCAGAGCGGCCCCCCTGGGACGCCTCCCTC
CTACAAACTGCCTTTGCCTGGGCCCTACGACAGTCGAGACGACTTCCCCCTCCGCAAAACAGCCTCTGAA
CCCAACTTGAAAGTGCGTTCAAGGCTAAAACAGAAGGTGGCTGAGTAGGACCCAGCTTTCTTGTACAAAG
TGGTCATCCGCGGTCTAGAGGGCCCGTTTAAACCCGCTGATCAGCCTCGACTGTGCCTTCTAGTTGCCAG
CCATCTGTTGTTTGCCCCTCCCCCGTGCCTTCCTTGACCCTGGAAGGTGCCACTCCCACTGTCCTTTCCT
AATAAAATGAGGAAATTGCATCGCATTGTCTGAGTAGGTGTCATTCTATTCTGGGGGGTGGGGTGGGGCA
GGACAGCAAGGGGGAGGATTGGGAAGACAATAGCAGGCATGCTGGGGATGCGGTGGGCTCTATGGCTTCT
GAGGCGGAAAGAACCAGCTGGGGCTCTAGGGGGTATCCCC
[124 nt withheld, positions 2771-2894]
C
[32 nt withheld, positions 2896-2927]
CA
[57 nt withheld, positions 2930-2986]
A
[49 nt withheld, positions 2988-3036]
CCTTTGACGTTGGAGTCCACGTTCTTT
[37 nt withheld, positions 3064-3100]
ACCCTATCTCGGTCTATTCTTTTGATTTATAAGGGATTTTGGGGATTTCGGCCTATTGGTTAAAAAATGA
GCTGATTTAACAAAAATTTAACGCGAATTAATTCTGTGGAATGTGTGTCAGTTAGGGTGTGGAAAGTCCC
CAGGCTCCCCAGGCAGGCAGAAGTATGCAAAGCATGCATCTCAATTAGTCAGCAACCAGGTGTGGAAAGT
CCCCAGGCTCCCCAGCAGGCAGAAGTATGCAAAGCATGCATCTCAATTAGTCAGCAACCATAGTCCCGCC
CCTAACTCCGCCCATCCCGCCCCTAACTCCGCCCAGTTCCGCCCATTCTCCGCCCCATGGCTGACTAATT
TTTTTTATTTATGCAGAGGCCGAGGCCGCCTCTGCCTCTGAGCTATTCCAGAAGTAGTGAGGAGGCTTTT
TTGGAGGCCTAGGCTTTTGCAAAAAGCTCCCGGGAGCTTGTATATCCATTTTCGGATCTGATCAGCACGT
GTTGACAATTAATCATCGGCATAGTATATCGGCATAGTATAATACGACAAGGTGAGGAACTAAACCATGG
CCAAGTTGACCAGTGCCGTTCCGGTGCTCACCGCGCGCGACGTCGCCGGAGCGGTCGAGTTCTGGACCGA
CCGGCTCGGGTTCTCCCGGGACTTCGTGGAGGACGACTTCGCCGGTGTGGTCCGGGACGACGTGACCCTG
TTCATCAGCGCGGTCCAGGACCAGGTGGTGCCGGACAACACCCTGGCCTGGGTGTGGGTGCGCGGCCTGG
ACGAGCTGTACGCCGAGTGGTCGGAGGTCGTGTCCACGAACTTCCGGGACGCCTCCGGGCCGGCCATGAC
CGAGATCGGCGAGCAGCCGTGGGGGCGGGAGTTCGCCCTGCGCGACCCGGCCGGCAACTGCGTGCACTTC
GTGGCCGAGGAGCAGGACTGACACGTGCTACGAGATTTCGATTCCACCGCCGCCTTCTATGAAAGGTTGG
GCTTCGGAATCGTTTTCCGGGACGCCGGCTGGATGATCCTCCAGCGCGGGGATCTCATGCTGGAGTTCTT
CGCCCACCCCAACTTGTTTATTGCAGCTTATAATGGTTACAAATAAAGCAATAGCATCACAAATTTCACA
AATAAAGCATTTTTTTCACTGCATTCTAGTTGTGGTTTGTCCAAACTCATCAATGTATCTTATCATGTCT
GTATACCGTCGACCTCTAGCTAGAGCTTGGCGTAATCATGGTCATAGCTGTTTCCTGTGTGAAATTGTTA
TCCGCTCACAATTCCACACAACATACGAGCCGGAAGCATAAAGTGTAAAGCCTGGGGTGCCTAATGAGTG
AGCTAACTCACATTAATTGCGTTGCGCTCACTGCCCGCTTTCCAGTCGGGAAACCTGTCGTGCCAGCTGC
ATTAATGAATCGGCCAACGCGCGGGGAGAGGCGGTTTGCGTATTGGGCGCTCTTCCGCTTCCTCGCTCAC
TGACTCGCTGCGCTCGGTCGTTCGGCTGCGGCGAGCGGTATCAGCTCACTCAAAGGCGGTAATACGGTTA
TCCACAGAATCAGGGGATAACGCAGGAAAGAACATGTGAGCAAAAGGCCAGCAAAAGGCCAGGAACCGTA
AAAAGGCCGCGTTGCTGGCGTTTTTCCATAGGCTCCGCCCCCCTGACGAGCATCACAAAAATCGACGCTC
AAGTCAGAGGTGGCGAAACCCGACAGGACTATAAAGATACCAGGCGTTTCCCCCTGGAAGCTCCCTCGTG
CGCTCTCCTGTTCCGACCCTGCCGCTTACCGGATACCTGTCCGCCTTTCTCCCTTCGGGAAGCGTGGCGC
TTTCTCAATGCTCACGCTGTAGGTATCTCAGTTCGGTGTAGGTCGTTCGCTCCAAGCTGGGCTGTGTGCA
CGAACCCCCCGTTCAGCCCGACCGCTGCGCCTTATCCGGTAACTATCGTCTTGAGTCCAACCCGGTAAGA
CACGACTTATCGCCACTGGCAGCAGCCACTGGTAACAGGATTAGCAGAGCGAGGTATGTAGGCGGTGCTA
CAGAGTTCTTGAAGTGGTGGCCTAACTACGGCTACACTAGAAGGACAGTATTTGGTATCTGCGCTCTGCT
GAAGCCAGTTACCTTCGGAAAAAGAGTTGGTAGCTCTTGATCCGGCAAACAAACCACCGCTGGTAGCGGT
GGTTTTTTTGTTTGCAAGCAGCAGATTACGCGCAGAAAAAAAGGATCTCAAGAAGATCCTTTGATCTTTT
CTACGGGGTCTGACGCTCAGTGGAACGAAAACTCACGTTAAGGGATTTTGGTCATGAGATTATCAAAAAG
GATCTTCACCTAGATCCTTTTAAATTAAAAATGAAGTTTTAAATCAATCTAAAGTATATATGAGTAAACT
TGGTCTGACAGTTACCAATGCTTAATCAGTGAGGCACCTATCTCAGCGATCTGTCTATTTCGTTCATCCA
TAGTTGCCTGACTCCCCGTCGTGTAGATAACTACGATACGGGAGGGCTTACCATCTGGCCCCAGTGCTGC
AATGATACCGCGAGACCCACGCTCACCGGCTCCAGATTTATCAGCAATAAACCAGCCAGCCGGAAGGGCC
GAGCGCAGAAGTGGTCCTGCAACTTTATCCGCCTCCATCCAGTCTATTAATTGTTGCCGGGAAGCTAGAG
TAAGTAGTTCGCCAGTTAATAGTTTGCGCAACGTTGTTGCCATTGCTACAGGCATCGTGGTGTCACGCTC
GTCGTTTGGTATGGCTTCATTCAGCTCCGGTTCCCAACGATCAAGGCGAGTTACATGATCCCCCATGTTG
TGCAAAAAAGCGGTTAGCTCCTTCGGTCCTCCGATCGTTGTCAGAAGTAAGTTGGCCGCAGTGTTATCAC
TCATGGTTATGGCAGCACTGCATAATTCTCTTACTGTCATGCCATCCGTAAGATGCTTTTCTGTGACTGG
TGAGTACTCAACCAAGTCATTCTGAGAATAGTGTATGCGGCGACCGAGTTGCTCTTGCCCGGCGTCAATA
CGGGATAATACCGCGCCACATAGCAGAACTTTAAAAGTGCTCATCATTGGAAAACGTTCTTCGGGGCGAA
AACTCTCAAGGATCTTACCGCTGTTGAGATCCAGTTCGATGTAACCCACTCGTGCACCCAACTGATCTTC
AGCATCTTTTACTTTCACCAGCGTTTCTGGGTGAGCAAAAACAGGAAGGCAAAATGCCGCAAAAAAGGGA
ATAAGGGCGACACGGAAATGTTGAATACTCATACTCTTCCTTTTTCAATATTATTGAAGCATTTATCAGG
GTTATTGTCTCATGAGCGGATACATATTTGAATGTATTTAGAAAAATAAACAAATAGGGGTTCCGCGCAC
ATTTCCCCGAAAAGTGCCACCTGACGTC
