Features (pLannotate 1.2.2; 26 found; start..end, strand, type, name):
    145..524     +  enhancer       CMV enhancer: human cytomegalovirus immediate early enhancer
    525..728     +  promoter       CMV promoter: human cytomegalovirus (CMV) immediate early promoter
    724..757     +  LTR            5' LTR (truncated) (fragment): truncated 5' long terminal repeat (LTR) from HIV-1
    773..791     +  promoter       T7 promoter: promoter for bacteriophage T7 RNA polymerase
    857..1387    +  CDS            PYL1 (fragment): PYL1_ARATH - Also known as RCAR12. Experimental evidence at protein level: Swiss-Prot protein existence level 1. Receptor for abscisic acid (ABA) required for ABA-mediated responses such as stomatal closure and germination inhibition. Inhibits the activity of group-A protein phosphatases type 2C (PP2Cs) when activated by ABA (PubMed:19407143, PubMed:19855379, PubMed:19893533, PubMed:19898420, PubMed:23844015, PubMed:21658606). Can be activated by both (-)-ABA and (+)-ABA (PubMed:23844015). From Arabidopsis thaliana (Mouse-ear cress).
   1391..1411    +  CDS            FLAG (fragment): FLAG® epitope tag, followed by an enterokinase cleavage site
   1436..1459    +  CDS            3xFLAG (fragment): three tandem FLAG® epitope tags
   1484..1508    +  protein_bind   attB1: mutant version of attB; recombination site for the Gateway® BP reaction BP Clonase™
   1511..2335    +  CDS            HDAC5 (fragment): HDAC5_HUMAN - Also known as KIAA0600. Experimental evidence at protein level: Swiss-Prot protein existence level 1. Responsible for the deacetylation of lysine residues on the N-terminal part of the core histones (H2A, H2B, H3 and H4). Histone deacetylation gives a tag for epigenetic repression and plays an important role in transcriptional regulation, cell cycle progression and developmental events. Histone deacetylases act via the formation of large multiprotein complexes. Involved in muscle maturation by repressing transcription of myocyte enhancer MEF2C. During muscle differentiation, it s
   2342..2362    -  protein_bind   attB2: mutant version of attB; core recombination site for the Gateway® BP reaction BP Clonase™
   2410..2634    +  polyA_signal   bGH poly(A) signal: bovine growth hormone polyadenylation signal
   2638..2659    +  promoter       SV40 promoter (fragment): SV40 enhancer and early promoter
   2680..3108    +  rep_origin     f1 ori (sequence partly withheld): f1 bacteriophage origin of replication; arrow indicates direction of (+) strand synthesis
   3122..3451    +  promoter       SV40 promoter: SV40 enhancer and early promoter
   3499..3546    +  promoter       EM7 promoter: synthetic bacterial promoter&nbsp
   3565..3939    +  CDS            BleoR: antibiotic-binding protein; Sh ble from Streptoalloteichus hindustanus; confers resistance to bleomycin, phleomycin, and Zeocin™
   3949..4074    +  CDS            ble (fragment): BLE_KLEPN - Experimental evidence at protein level: Swiss-Prot protein existence level 1. Binding protein with a strong affinity to the bleomycin family of antibiotics. Binds to CL990; an antimitotic-antibiotic compound. From Klebsiella pneumoniae.
   4069..4190    +  polyA_signal   SV40 poly(A) signal: SV40 polyadenylation signal
   4263..4279    -  protein_bind   lac operator: The lac repressor binds to the lac operator to inhibit transcription in E. coli. This inhibition can be relieved by adding lactose or isopropyl-β-D-thiogalactopyranoside (IPTG). lac repressor encoded by lacI
   4287..4317    -  promoter       lac promoter: promoter for the E. coli lac operon
   4332..4353    -  protein_bind   CAP binding site: CAP binding activates transcription in the presence of cAMP. E. coli catabolite activator protein
   4366..4458    -  CDS            lacI (fragment): lac repressor; lacI; The lac repressor binds to the lac operator to inhibit transcription in E. coli. This inhibition can be relieved by adding lactose or isopropyl-β-D-thiogalactopyranoside (IPTG).
   4641..5229    -  rep_origin     ori: high-copy-number ColE1/pMB1/pBR322/pUC origin of replication
   5400..6260    -  CDS            AmpR: β-lactamase; bla; confers resistance to ampicillin, carbenicillin, and related antibiotics
   6261..6365    -  promoter       AmpR promoter: bla
   6424..6476    -  misc_feature   bom (fragment): basis of mobility region from pBR322
>Addgene plasmid #114400 | pAB(EXPR-HDAC5-trun1) | addgene full sequence | sequence record 225172 | Addgene NGS Result
CTTGTGTGTTGGAGGTCGCTGAGTAGTGCGCGAGCAAAATTTAAGCTACAACAAGGCAAGGCTTGACCGA
CAATTGCATGAAGAATCTGCTTAGGGTTAGGCGTTTTGCGCTGCTTCGCGATGTACGGGCCAGATATACG
CGTTGACATTGATTATTGACTAGTTATTAATAGTAATCAATTACGGGGTCATTAGTTCATAGCCCATATA
TGGAGTTCCGCGTTACATAACTTACGGTAAATGGCCCGCCTGGCTGACCGCCCAACGACCCCCGCCCATT
GACGTCAATAATGACGTATGTTCCCATAGTAACGCCAATAGGGACTTTCCATTGACGTCAATGGGTGGAG
TATTTACGGTAAACTGCCCACTTGGCAGTACATCAAGTGTATCATATGCCAAGTACGCCCCCTATTGACG
TCAATGACGGTAAATGGCCCGCCTGGCATTATGCCCAGTACATGACCTTATGGGACTTTCCTACTTGGCA
GTACATCTACGTATTAGTCATCGCTATTACCATGGTGATGCGGTTTTGGCAGTACATCAATGGGCGTGGA
TAGCGGTTTGACTCACGGGGATTTCCAAGTCTCCACCCCATTGACGTCAATGGGAGTTTGTTTTGGCACC
AAAATCAACGGGACTTTCCAAAATGTCGTAACAACTCCGCCCCATTGACGCAAATGGGCGGTAGGCGTGT
ACGGTGGGAGGTCTATATAAGCAGAGCTCTCTGGCTAACTAGAGAACCCACTGCTTACTGGCTTATCGAA
ATTAATACGACTCACTATAGGGAGACCCAAGCTGGCTAGCGTTTAAACTTAAGCTTGGTACCGAGCTCGG
ATCCGCCACCATGGCCACCCAGGACGAGTTCACCCAGCTGAGCCAGTCTATCGCCGAGTTCCACACCTAC
CAGCTGGGCAACGGCCGGTGCAGCAGCCTGCTGGCCCAGAGAATCCACGCCCCTCCCGAGACAGTGTGGT
CCGTCGTGCGGAGATTCGACCGGCCCCAGATCTACAAGCACTTCATCAAGAGCTGCAACGTGTCCGAGGA
CTTCGAGATGAGAGTGGGCTGCACCCGGGACGTGAACGTGATCAGCGGCCTGCCCGCCAACACCAGCAGA
GAGAGACTGGACCTGCTGGACGACGACAGAAGAGTGACCGGCTTCAGCATCACCGGCGGAGAGCACCGGC
TGCGGAACTACAAGAGCGTGACCACCGTGCACAGATTCGAGAAAGAGGAAGAAGAGGAACGGATCTGGAC
CGTGGTGCTGGAAAGCTACGTGGTGGACGTGCCCGAGGGCAACAGCGAAGAGGACACCCGGCTGTTCGCC
GACACCGTGATCCGGCTGAACCTGCAGAAGCTGGCCTCCATCACCGAGGCCATGAACGACTACAAGGACG
ACGACGACAAGGACTATAAGGACGATGATGATAAGGATTACAAAGATGACGACGATAAGCCCCCCAAGAA
GAAGCGGAAAGTCACAAGTTTGTACAAAAAAGCAGGCTCAATGAACTCTCCCAACGAGTCGGATGGGATG
TCAGGTCGGGAACCATCCTTGGAAATCCTGCCGCGGACTTCTCTGCACAGCATCCCTGTGACAGTGGAGG
TGAAGCCGGTGCTGCCAAGAGCCATGCCCAGTTCCATGGGGGGTGGGGGTGGAGGCAGCCCCAGCCCTGT
GGAGCTACGGGGGGCTCTGGTGGGCTCTGTGGACCCCACACTGCGGGAGCAGCAACTGCAGCAGGAGCTC
CTGGCGCTCAAGCAGCAGCAGCAGCTGCAGAAGCAGCTCCTGTTCGCTGAGTTCCAGAAACAGCATGACC
ACCTGACAAGGCAGCATGAGGTCCAGCTGCAGAAGCACCTCAAGCAGCAGCAGGAGATGCTGGCAGCCAA
GCAGCAGCAGGAGATGCTGGCAGCCAAGCGGCAGCAGGAGCTGGAGCAGCAGCGGCAGCGGGAGCAGCAG
CGGCAGGAAGAGCTGGAGAAGCAGCGGCTGGAGCAGCAGCTGCTCATCCTGCGGAACAAGGAGAAGAGCA
AAGAGAGTGCCATTGCCAGCACTGAGGTAAAGCTGAGGCTCCAGGAATTCCTCTTGTCGAAGTCAAAGGA
GCCCACACCAGGCGGCCTCAACCATTCCCTCCCACAGCACCCCAAATGCTGGGGAGCCCACCATGCTTCT
TTGGACCAGAGTTCCCCTCCCCAGAGCGGCCCCCCTGGGACGCCTCCCTCCTACAAACTGCCTTTGCCTG
GGCCCTACGACAGTCGAGACGACTTCCCCCTCCGCAAAACAGCCTCTGAACCCAACTTGAAAGTGCGTTC
AAGGCTAAAACAGAAGGTGGCTGAGTAGGACCAGCTTTCTTGTACAAAGTGGTCATCCGCGGTCTAGAGG
GCCCGTTTAAACCCGCTGATCAGCCTCGACTGTGCCTTCTAGTTGCCAGCCATCTGTTGTTTGCCCCTCC
CCCGTGCCTTCCTTGACCCTGGAAGGTGCCACTCCCACTGTCCTTTCCTAATAAAATGAGGAAATTGCAT
CGCATTGTCTGAGTAGGTGTCATTCTATTCTGGGGGGTGGGGTGGGGCAGGACAGCAAGGGGGAGGATTG
GGAAGACAATAGCAGGCATGCTGGGGATGCGGTGGGCTCTATGGCTTCTGAGGCGGAAAGAACCAGCTGG
GGCTCTAGGGGGTATCCCC
[124 nt withheld, positions 2680-2803]
C
[91 nt withheld, positions 2805-2895]
A
[49 nt withheld, positions 2897-2945]
CCTTTGACGTTGGAGTCCACGTTCTTT
[37 nt withheld, positions 2973-3009]
ACCCTATCTCGGTCTATTCTTTTGATTTATAAGGGATTTTGCCGATTTCGGCCTATTGGTTAAAAAATGA
GCTGATTTAACAAAAATTTAACGCGAATTAATTCTGTGGAATGTGTGTCAGTTAGGGTGTGGAAAGTCCC
CAGGCTCCCCAGCAGGCAGAAGTATGCAAAGCATGCATCTCAATTAGTCAGCAACCAGGTGTGGAAAGTC
CCCAGGCTCCCCAGCAGGCAGAAGTATGCAAAGCATGCATCTCAATTAGTCAGCAACCATAGTCCCGCCC
CTAACTCCGCCCATCCCGCCCCTAACTCCGCCCAGTTCCGCCCATTCTCCGCCCCATGGCTGACTAATTT
TTTTTATTTATGCAGAGGCCGAGGCCGCCTCTGCCTCTGAGCTATTCCAGAAGTAGTGAGGAGGCTTTTT
TGGAGGCCTAGGCTTTTGCAAAAAGCTCCCGGGAGCTTGTATATCCATTTTCGGATCTGATCAGCACGTG
TTGACAATTAATCATCGGCATAGTATATCGGCATAGTATAATACGACAAGGTGAGGAACTAAACCATGGC
CAAGTTGACCAGTGCCGTTCCGGTGCTCACCGCGCGCGACGTCGCCGGAGCGGTCGAGTTCTGGACCGAC
CGGCTCGGGTTCTCCCGGGACTTCGTGGAGGACGACTTCGCCGGTGTGGTCCGGGACGACGTGACCCTGT
TCATCAGCGCGGTCCAGGACCAGGTGGTGCCGGACAACACCCTGGCCTGGGTGTGGGTGCGCGGCCTGGA
CGAGCTGTACGCCGAGTGGTCGGAGGTCGTGTCCACGAACTTCCGGGACGCCTCCGGGCCGGCCATGACC
GAGATCGGCGAGCAGCCGTGGGGGCGGGAGTTCGCCCTGCGCGACCCGGCCGGCAACTGCGTGCACTTCG
TGGCCGAGGAGCAGGACTGACACGTGCTACGAGATTTCGATTCCACCGCCGCCTTCTATGAAAGGTTGGG
CTTCGGAATCGTTTTCCGGGACGCCGGCTGGATGATCCTCCAGCGCGGGGATCTCATGCTGGAGTTCTTC
GCCCACCCCAACTTGTTTATTGCAGCTTATAATGGTTACAAATAAAGCAATAGCATCACAAATTTCACAA
ATAAAGCATTTTTTTCACTGCATTCTAGTTGTGGTTTGTCCAAACTCATCAATGTATCTTATCATGTCTG
TATACCGTCGACCTCTAGCTAGAGCTTGGCGTAATCATGGTCATAGCTGTTTCCTGTGTGAAATTGTTAT
CCGCTCACAATTCCACACAACATACGAGCCGGAAGCATAAAGTGTAAAGCCTGGGGTGCCTAATGAGTGA
GCTAACTCACATTAATTGCGTTGCGCTCACTGCCCGCTTTCCAGTCGGGAAACCTGTCGTGCCAGCTGCA
TTAATGAATCGGCCAACGCGCGGGGAGAGGCGGTTTGCGTATTGGGCGCTCTTCCGCTTCCTCGCTCACT
GACTCGCTGCGCTCGGTCGTTCGGCTGCGGCGAGCGGTATCAGCTCACTCAAAGGCGGTAATACGGTTAT
CCACAGAATCAGGGGATAACGCAGGAAAGAACATGTGAGCAAAAGGCCAGCAAAAGGCCAGGAACCGTAA
AAAGGCCGCGTTGCTGGCGTTTTTCCATAGGCTCCGCCCCCCTGACGAGCATCACAAAAATCGACGCTCA
AGTCAGAGGTGGCGAAACCCGACAGGACTATAAAGATACCAGGCGTTTCCCCCTGGAAGCTCCCTCGTGC
GCTCTCCTGTTCCGACCCTGCCGCTTACCGGATACCTGTCCGCCTTTCTCCCTTCGGGAAGCGTGGCGCT
TTCTCATAGCTCACGCTGTAGGTATCTCAGTTCGGTGTAGGTCGTTCGCTCCAAGCTGGGCTGTGTGCAC
GAACCCCCCGTTCAGCCCGACCGCTGCGCCTTATCCGGTAACTATCGTCTTGAGTCCAACCCGGTAAGAC
ACGACTTATCGCCACTGGCAGCAGCCACTGGTAACAGGATTAGCAGAGCGAGGTATGTAGGCGGTGCTAC
AGAGTTCTTGAAGTGGTGGCCTAACTACGGCTACACTAGAAGAACAGTATTTGGTATCTGCGCTCTGCTG
AAGCCAGTTACCTTCGGAAAAAGAGTTGGTAGCTCTTGATCCGGCAAACAAACCACCGCTGGTAGCGGTG
GTTTTTTTGTTTGCAAGCAGCAGATTACGCGCAGAAAAAAAGGATCTCAAGAAGATCCTTTGATCTTTTC
TACGGGGTCTGACGCTCAGTGGAACGAAAACTCACGTTAAGGGATTTTGGTCATGAGATTATCAAAAAGG
ATCTTCACCTAGATCCTTTTAAATTAAAAATGAAGTTTTAAATCAATCTAAAGTATATATGAGTAAACTT
GGTCTGACAGTTACCAATGCTTAATCAGTGAGGCACCTATCTCAGCGATCTGTCTATTTCGTTCATCCAT
AGTTGCCTGACTCCCCGTCGTGTAGATAACTACGATACGGGAGGGCTTACCATCTGGCCCCAGTGCTGCA
ATGATACCGCGAGACCCACGCTCACCGGCTCCAGATTTATCAGCAATAAACCAGCCAGCCGGAAGGGCCG
AGCGCAGAAGTGGTCCTGCAACTTTATCCGCCTCCATCCAGTCTATTAATTGTTGCCGGGAAGCTAGAGT
AAGTAGTTCGCCAGTTAATAGTTTGCGCAACGTTGTTGCCATTGCTACAGGCATCGTGGTGTCACGCTCG
TCGTTTGGTATGGCTTCATTCAGCTCCGGTTCCCAACGATCAAGGCGAGTTACATGATCCCCTATGTTGT
GCAAAAAAGCGGTTAGCTCCTTCGGTCCTCCGATCGTTGTCAGAAGTAAGTTGGCCGCAGTGTTATCACT
CATGGTTATGGCAGCACTGCATAATTCTCTTACTGTCATGCCATCCGTAAGATGCTTTTCTGTGACTGGT
GAGTACTCAACCAAGTCATTCTGAGAATAGTGTATGCGGCGACCGAGTTGCTCTTGCCCGGCGTCAATAC
GGGATAATACCGCGCCACATAGCAGAACTTTAAAAGTGCTCATCATTGGAAAACGTTCTTCGGGGCGAAA
ACTCTCAAGGATCTTACCGCTGTTGAGATCCAGTTCGATGTAACCCACTCGTGCACCCAACTGATCTTCA
GCATCTTTTACTTTCACCAGCGTTTCTGGGTGAGCAAAAACAGGAAGGCAAAATGCCGCAAAAAAGGGAA
TAAGGGCGACACGGAAATGTTGAATACTCATACTCTTCCTTTTTCAATATTATTGAAGCATTTATCAGGG
TTATTGTCTCATGAGCGGATACATATTTGAATGTATTTAGAAAAATAAACAAATAGGGGTTCCGCGCACA
TTTCCCCGAAAAGTGCCACCTGACGTCGACGGATCGGGAGATCTCCCGATCCCCTATGGTGCACTCTCAG
TACAATCTGCTCTGATGCCGCATAGTTAAGCCAGTATCTGCTCCCTG
